>Addgene plasmid #35401 | Arrb1-RFP | addgene partial sequence | sequence record 43819 | DsRed1-N 5'-GTACTGGAACTGGGGGGACAG-3'
TCAGCTTGGCGGTCTGGGTGCCCTCGTAGGGGCGGCCCTCGCCCTCGCCCTCGATCTCGAACTCGTGGCC
GTTCACGGAGCCCTCCATGCGCACCTTGAAGCGCATGAACTCCTTGATGACGTCCTCGGAGGAGGCCTCG
AGTCCACCTCTGTTGTTGAGGTGTGGAGAGCCGGTGCCATCATCCTCTTCGTCCTTGTCATCCTTCATGC
CTTTCAGCCGCTGACGAGCAAAGTCCTCAAACACAATGTCGTCATCATTGGTGTCAAGCTCTATGAGATT
GGTGTCTACTGGAGTCTCGCTCTCTGGAACTTCCCGATGTGGGGGCTCCTCTTTAGGCTTGGGGTGCATT
AAGGTAAAGGGCAGTTCCACAGCCACGTCACTGGATGCAAGGTCTCCCAACAGGCCGCCCCGGGACACCA
CCAGCTTCACTTTGACTTTGTAGGAAACAATGATACCCAGGATTTCACGGTTGGCGCCTTCCCGCAACAG
AGTGCTGGAAGCCAGATTTGTGTCTTCATGCTTGAGCTTCCCGTCGAGGGCAAGCCCCCGCTTCTCTCTG
TTGTTTGCCAGGAAGGGAGTCAGTGTGTAGACCTTGCAGAATGTTGAGCTGGGTGCCACAGTATCATCAG
CTTCCTCCATGGCCACTGGGCACTTGTACTGAGCTGTGTTGAAGAGACAGATGTCTGCATACTGGCGCAC
CGAGATCTTGATCTTCTTCACAGTCTTGTTGGTGTTGTTGGTGACATGGACATTGACGCTGATGGGTTCT
CCATGATAAT
