[The description below was written by a language model from this plasmid's Addgene catalogue record.]
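Description:
Arrb1-RFP is a mammalian expression plasmid built on the Invitrogen pcDNA3.1 backbone (about 5.4 kb without insert) that encodes rat (R. norvegicus) beta-arrestin-1 fused at its C terminus to a red fluorescent protein. It is maintained as a high-copy plasmid in E. coli under ampicillin selection. No feature table accompanies the record, so the origin of replication, any mammalian selection marker, and the specific RFP variant are not stated here. The restriction sites used for cloning are also not recorded.

The insert is the Arrb1 coding sequence, about 1.36 kb, placed upstream of the RFP tag, which the record describes as residing on the backbone, so that translation yields a beta-arrestin-1–RFP fusion. The catalogue lists the promoter as T7, a phage promoter that supports in vitro transcription. However, the listed sequencing primers are CMV-forward and BGH-reverse. This is consistent with the usual pcDNA3.1 arrangement, in which a CMV immediate-early promoter drives expression in mammalian cells, a T7 site lies just upstream of the cloning region, and a bovine growth hormone polyadenylation signal lies downstream. The record itself does not explicitly confirm those elements.

Beta-arrestin-1 is an adaptor protein that binds activated G protein-coupled receptors and scaffolds downstream signalling. A fluorescent fusion of this kind is typically used to follow the protein's subcellular localisation and redistribution in transfected cells by microscopy. The associated publication concerns a stress-response pathway linking beta2-adrenoreceptor signalling and beta-arrestin-1 to DNA damage, which is the context in which the construct was generated.
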