Addgene plasmid #35401: Arrb1-RFP
Depositing lab: Robert Lefkowitz. Publication: A stress response pathway regulates DNA damage through beta2-adrenoreceptors and beta-arrestin-1. Hara MR, Kovacs JJ, Whalen EJ, Rajagopal S, Strachan RT, Grant W, Towers AJ, Williams B, Lam CM, Xiao K, Shenoy SK, Gregory SG, Ahn S, Duckett DR, Lefkowitz RJ. Nature. 2011 Aug 21;477(7364):349-53. doi: 10.1038/nature10368. PubMed 21857681.
Backbone
  Vector backbone: pcDNA3.1
  Backbone manufacturer: Invitrogen
  Backbone size w/o insert (bp): 5428
  Vector type: Mammalian Expression
Growth in bacteria
  Bacterial resistance: Ampicillin, 100 μg/mL
  Growth temperature: 37°C
  Growth strain: DH5alpha
  Copy number: High Copy
Gene/Insert
  Gene/Insert name: beta-arrestin-1 (alt name: Arrb1)
  Species: R. norvegicus (rat)
  Insert size (bp): 1357
  Entrez Gene: Arrb1 (a.k.a. BARRES)
  Promoter: T7
  Tag / fusion protein: RFP (C terminal on backbone)
  Cloning method: Restriction Enzyme; 5′ cloning site None (unknown if destroyed); 3′ cloning site None (unknown if destroyed)
  Sequencing primers: 5′ CMV-Fwd; 3′ BGH-Rev
Terms and licenses: Academic/Nonprofit Terms; Industry Terms: Not Available to Industry
How to cite: Arrb1-RFP was a gift from Robert Lefkowitz (Addgene plasmid # 35401 ; http://n2t.net/addgene:35401 ; RRID:Addgene_35401)
